>Addgene plasmid #119965 | 6CW0 (cgd2_2690) | addgene full sequence | sequence record 232689 | Addgene NGS Result
CTAGAAATAATTTTGTTTAACTTTAAGAAGGAGATATACCATGCATCATCATCATCATCACAGCAGCGGC
AGAGAAAACTTGTATTTCCAGGGCATGGAGGACTATTCACGCGAATATAGTGAAGTTTTATTACAGTTGA
AAGAATTACAAGATTCAGAGGCATTTTTAGAACCAGTAAATTGGAAGAAGCTAGGACTTGATGATTATCC
GGATATTGTAAAAAATCCAATGGATTTAAAAACTATTGGAAAGAAAATTAAGGCGAACTTTTATACAAAA
GCTGAACAATTCTGGGCAGATATAGATTTAATTTGGCACAATTGTCAACTTTATAATCACGAATCTTCGG
AAGTTTACCAACAGAGTATTAGGATGCAGGATGCGGCGAATAATCTAAGAGATATGTTATGATGACGAAG
CTTGCGGCCGCACTCGAGGATCCGGCTGCTAACAAAGCCCGAAAGGAAGCTGAGTTGGCTGCTGCCACCG
CTGAGCAATAACTAGCATAACCCCTTGGGGCCTCTAAACGGGTCTTGAGGGGTTTTTTGCTGAAAGGAGG
AACTATATCCGGATATCCCGCAAGAGGCCCGGCAGTACCGGCATAACCAAGCCTATGCCTACAGCATCCA
GGGTGACGGTGCCGAGGATGACGATGAGCGCATTGTTAGATTTCATACACGGTGCCTGACTGCGTTAGCA
ATTTAACTGTGATAAACTACCGCATTAAAGCTTATCGATGATAAGCTGTCAAACATGAGAATTCTTGAAG
ACGAAAGGGCCTCGTGATACGCCTATTTTTATAGGTTAATGTCATGATAATAATGGTTTCTTAGACGTCA
GGTGGCACTTTTCGGGGAAATGTGCGCGGAACCCCTATTTGTTTATTTTTCTAAATACATTCAAATATGT
ATCCGCTCATGAGACAATAACCCTGATAAATGCTTCAATAATATTGAAAAAGGAAGAGTATGAGTATTCA
ACATTTCCGTGTCGCCCTTATTCCCTTTTTTGCGGCATTTTGCCTTCCTGTTTTTGCTCACCCAGAAACG
CTGGTGAAAGTAAAAGATGCTGAAGATCAGTTGGGTGCACGAGTGGGTTACATCGAACTGGATCTCAACA
GCGGTAAGATCCTTGAGAGTTTTCGCCCCGAAGAACGTTTTCCAATGATGAGCACTTTTAAAGTTCTGCT
ATGTGGCGCGGTATTATCCCGTGTTGACGCCGGGCAAGAGCAACTCGGTCGCCGCATACACTATTCTCAG
AATGACTTGGTTGAGTACTCACCAGTCACAGAAAAGCATCTTACGGATGGCATGACAGTAAGAGAATTAT
GCAGTGCTGCCATAACCATGAGTGATAACACTGCGGCCAACTTACTTCTGACAACGATCGGAGGACCGAA
GGAGCTAACCGCTTTTTTGCACAACATGGGGGATCATGTAACTCGCCTTGATCGTTGGGAACCGGAGCTG
AATGAAGCCATACCAAACGACGAGCGTGACACCACGATGCCTGCAGCAATGGCAACAACGTTGCGCAAAC
TATTAACTGGCGAACTACTTACTCTAGCTTCCCGGCAACAATTAATAGACTGGATGGAGGCGGATAAAGT
TGCAGGACCACTTCTGCGCTCGGCCCTTCCGGCTGGCTGGTTTATTGCTGATAAATCTGGAGCCGGTGAG
CGTGGGTCTCGCGGTATCATTGCAGCACTGGGGCCAGATGGTAAGCCCTCCCGTATCGTAGTTATCTACA
CGACGGGGAGTCAGGCAACTATGGATGAACGAAATAGACAGATCGCTGAGATAGGTGCCTCACTGATTAA
GCATTGGTAACTGTCAGACCAAGTTTACTCATATATACTTTAGATTGATTTAAAACTTCATTTTTAATTT
AAAAGGATCTAGGTGAAGATCCTTTTTGATAATCTCATGACCAAAATCCCTTAACGTGAGTTTTCGTTCC
ACTGAGCGTCAGACCCCGTAGAAAAGATCAAAGGATCTTCTTGAGATCCTTTTTTTCTGCGCGTAATCTG
CTGCTTGCAAACAAAAAAACCACCGCTACCAGCGGTGGTTTGTTTGCCGGATCAAGAGCTACCAACTCTT
TTTCCGAAGGTAACTGGCTTCAGCAGAGCGCAGATACCAAATACTGTCCTTCTAGTGTAGCCGTAGTTAG
GCCACCACTTCAAGAACTCTGTAGCACCGCCTACATACCTCGCTCTGCTAATCCTGTTACCAGTGGCTGC
TGCCAGTGGCGATAAGTCGTGTCTTACCGGGTTGGACTCAAGACGATAGTTACCGGATAAGGCGCAGCGG
TCGGGCTGAACGGGGGGTTCGTGCACACAGCCCAGCTTGGAGCGAACGACCTACACCGAACTGAGATACC
TACAGCGTGAGCTATGAGAAAGCGCCACGCTTCCCGAAGGGAGAAAGGCGGACAGGTATCCGGTAAGCGG
CAGGGTCGGAACAGGAGAGCGCACGAGGGAGCTTCCAGGGGGAAACGCCTGGTATCTTTATAGTCCTGTC
GGGTTTCGCCACCTCTGACTTGAGCGTCGATTTTTGTGATGCTCGTCAGGGGGGCGGAGCCTATGGAAAA
ACGCCAGCAACGCGGCCTTTTTACGGTTCCTGGCCTTTTGCTGGCCTTTTGCTCACATGTTCTTTCCTGC
GTTATCCCCTGATTCTGTGGATAACCGTATTACCGCCTTTGAGTGAGCTGATACCGCTCGCCGCAGCCGA
ACGACCGAGCGCAGCGAGTCAGTGAGCGAGGAAGCGGAAGAGCGCCTGATGCGGTATTTTCTCCTTACGC
ATCTGTGCGGTATTTCACACCGCAATGGTGCACTCTCAGTACAATCTGCTCTGATGCCGCATAGTTAAGC
CAGTATACACTCCGCTATCGCTACGTGACTGGGTCATGGCTGCGCCCCGACACCCGCCAACACCCGCTGA
CGCGCCCTGACGGGCTTGTCTGCTCCCGGCATCCGCTTACAGACAAGCTGTGACCGTCTCCGGGAGCTGC
ATGTGTCAGAGGTTTTCACCGTCATCACCGAAACGCGCGAGGCAGCTGCGGTAAAGCTCATCAGCGTGGT
CGTGAAGCGATTCACAGATGTCTGCCTGTTCATCCGCGTCCAGCTCGTTGAGTTTCTCCAGAAGCGTTAA
TGTCTGGCTTCTGATAAAGCGGGCCATGTTAAGGGCGGTTTTTTCCTGTTTGGTCACTGATGCCTCCGTG
TAAGGGGGATTTCTGTTCATGGGGGTAATGATACCGATGAAACGAGAGAGGATGCTCACGATACGGGTTA
CTGATGATGAACATGCCCGGTTACTGGAACGTTGTGAGGGTAAACAACTGGCGGTATGGATGCGGCGGGA
CCAGAGAAAAATCACTCAGGGTCAATGCCAGCGCTTCGTTAATACAGATGTAGGTGTTCCACAGGGTAGC
CAGCAGCATCCTGCGATGCAGATCCGGAACATAATGGTGCAGGGCGCTGACTTCCGCGTTTCCAGACTTT
ACGAAACACGGAAACCGAAGACCATTCATGTTGTTGCTCAGGTCGCAGACGTTTTGCAGCAGCAGTCGCT
TCACGTTCGCTCGCGTATCGGTGATTCATTCTGCTAACCAGTAAGGCAACCCCGCCAGCCTAGCCGGGTC
CTCAACGACAGGAGCACGATCATGCGCACCCGTGGCCAGGACCCAACGCTGCCCGAGATGCGCCGCGTGC
GGCTGCTGGAGATGGCGGACGCGATGGATATGTTCTGCCAAGGGTTGGTTTGCGCATTCACAGTTCTCCG
CAAGAATTGATTGGCTCCAATTCTTGGAGTGGTGAATCCGTTAGCGAGGTGCCGCCGGCTTCCATTCAGG
TCGAGGTGGCCCGGCTCCATGCACCGCGACGCAACGCGGGGAGGCAGACAAGGTATAGGGCGGCGCCTAC
AATCCATGCCAACCCGTTCCATGTGCTCGCCGAGGCGGCATAAATCGCCGTGACGATCAGCGGTCCAATG
ATCGAAGTTAGGCTGGTAAGAGCCGCGAGCGATCCTTGAAGCTGTCCCTGATGGTCGTCATCTACCTGCC
TGGACAGCATGGCCTGCAACGCGGGCATCCCGATGCCGCCGGAAGCGAGAAGAATCATAATGGGGAAGGC
CATCCAGCCTCGCGTCGCGAACGCCAGCAAGACGTAGCCCAGCGCGTCGGCCGCCATGCCGGCGATAATG
GCCTGCTTCTCGCCGAAACGTTTGGTGGCGGGACCAGTGACGAAGGCTTGAGCGAGGGCGTGCAAGATTC
CGAATACCGCAAGCGACAGGCCGATCATCGTCGCGCTCCAGCGAAAGCGGTCCTCGCCGAAAATGACCCA
GAGCGCTGCCGGCACCTGTCCTACGAGTTGCATGATAAAGAAGACAGTCATAAGTGCGGCGACGATAGTC
ATGCCCCGCGCCCACCGGAAGGAGCTGACTGGGTTGAAGGCTCTCAAGGGCATCGGTCGAGATCCCGGTG
CCTAATGAGTGAGCTAACTTACATTAATTGCGTTGCGCTCACTGCCCGCTTTCCAGTCGGGAAACCTGTC
GTGCCAGCTGCATTAATGAATCGGCCAACGCGCGGGGAGAGGCGGTTTGCGTATTGGGCGCCAGGGTGGT
TTTTCTTTTCACCAGTGAGACGGGCAACAGCTGATTGCCCTTCACCGCCTGGCCCTGAGAGAGTTGCAGC
AAGCGGTCCACGCTGGTTTGCCCCAGCAGGCGAAAATCCTGTTTGATGGTGGTTAACGGCGGGATATAAC
ATGAGCTGTCTTCGGTATCGTCGTATCCCACTACCGAGATATCCGCACCAACGCGCAGCCCGGACTCGGT
AATGGCGCGCATTGCGCCCAGCGCCATCTGATCGTTGGCAACCAGCATCGCAGTGGGAACGATGCCCTCA
TTCAGCATTTGCATGGTTTGTTGAAAACCGGACATGGCACTCCAGTCGCCTTCCCGTTCCGCTATCGGCT
GAATTTGATTGCGAGTGAGATATTTATGCCAGCCAGCCAGACGCAGACGCGCCGAGACAGAACTTAATGG
GCCCGCTAACAGCGCGATTTGCTGGTGACCCAATGCGACCAGATGCTCCACGCCCAGTCGCGTACCGTCT
TCATGGGAGAAAATAATACTGTTGATGGGTGTCTGGTCAGAGACATCAAGAAATAACGCCGGAACATTAG
TGCAGGCAGCTTCCACAGCAATGGCATCCTGGTCATCCAGCGGATAGTTAATGATCAGCCCACTGACGCG
TTGCGCGAGAAGATTGTGCACCGCCGCTTTACAGGCTTCGACGCCGCTTCGTTCTACCATCGACACCACC
ACGCTGGCACCCAGTTGATCGGCGCGAGATTTAATCGCCGCGACAATTTGCGACGGCGCGTGCAGGGCCA
GACTGGAGGTGGCAACGCCAATCAGCAACGACTGTTTGCCCGCCAGTTGTTGTGCCACGCGGTTGGGAAT
GTAATTCAGCTCCGCCATCGCCGCTTCCACTTTTTCCCGCGTTTTCGCAGAAACGTGGCTGGCCTGGTTC
ACCACGCGGGAAACGGTCTGATAAGAGACACCGGCATACTCTGCGACATCGTATAACGTTACTGGTTTCA
CATTCACCACCCTGAATTGACTCTCTTCCGGGCGCTATCATGCCATACCGCGAAAGGTTTTGCGCCATTC
GATGGTGTCCGGGATCTCGACGCTCTCCCTTATGCGACTCCTGCATTAGGAAGCAGCCCAGTAGTAGGTT
GAGGCCGTTGAGCACCGCCGCCGCAAGGAATGGTGCATGCAAGGAGATGGCGCCCAACAGTCCCCCGGCC
ACGGGGCCTGCCACCATACCCACGCCGAAACAAGCGCTCATGAGCCCGAAGTGGCGAGCCCGATCTTCCC
CATCGGTGATGTCGGCGATATAGGCGCCAGCAACCGCACCTGTGGCGCCGGTGATGCCGGCCACGATGCG
TCCGGCGTAGAGGATCGAGATCTCGATCCCGCGAAATTAATACGACTCACTATAGGGGAATTGTGAGCGG
ATAACAATTCCCCT
Features (pLannotate 1.2.2; 19 found; start..end, strand, type, name):
     12..34      +  RBS            RBS: efficient ribosome binding site from bacteriophage T7 gene 10 (Olins and Rangwala, 1989)
     42..60      +  CDS            capTEV™ (fragment): composite tag for in vivo biotinylation, TEV protease cleavage, and 6xHis tagging
    445..494     +  CDS            SET1 (fragment): solubility-enhancement tag derived from T7 phage gene 10B
    502..549     +  terminator     T7 terminator: transcription terminator for bacteriophage T7 RNA polymerase
    572..676     -  CDS            TcR (fragment): tetracycline efflux protein; tet; confers resistance to tetracycline
    724..752     -  promoter       tet promoter: E. coli promoter for tetracycline efflux protein gene
    865..969     +  promoter       AmpR promoter: bla
    970..1830    +  CDS            AmpR: β-lactamase; bla; confers resistance to ampicillin, carbenicillin, and related antibiotics
   2001..2589    +  rep_origin     ori: high-copy-number ColE1/pMB1/pBR322/pUC origin of replication
   2775..2914    -  misc_feature   bom: basis of mobility region from pBR322
   3016..3207    -  CDS            rop: Rop protein, which maintains plasmids at low copy number; rop
   3224..3604    +  CDS            YPB1_ECOLX: Protein predicted: Swiss-Prot protein existence level 4. From Escherichia coli.
   3846..4470    -  CDS            TcR (fragment): tetracycline efflux protein; tet; confers resistance to tetracycline
   4485..4506    -  protein_bind   CAP binding site: CAP binding activates transcription in the presence of cAMP. E. coli catabolite activator protein
   4519..5601    -  CDS            lacI: lac repressor; lacI; The lac repressor binds to the lac operator to inhibit transcription in E. coli. This inhibition can be relieved by adding lactose or isopropyl-β-D-thiogalactopyranoside (IPTG).
   5602..5679    -  promoter       lacI promoter: lacI
   5687..5966    -  CDS            TcR (fragment): tetracycline efflux protein; tet; confers resistance to tetracycline
   5988..6006    +  promoter       T7 promoter: promoter for bacteriophage T7 RNA polymerase
   6007..6031    +  protein_bind   lac operator: The lac repressor binds to the lac operator to inhibit transcription in E. coli. This inhibition can be relieved by adding lactose or isopropyl-β-D-thiogalactopyranoside (IPTG). lac repressor encoded by lacI
