[The description below was written by a language model from this plasmid's Addgene catalogue record and pLannotate feature annotations shown in this document.]
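Description:
6CW0 (cgd2_2690) is a bacterial expression plasmid built on the pET15-MHL backbone, a pET-type vector from a structural genomics programme adapted for ligation-independent cloning. It was made to produce a fragment of the Cryptosporidium parvum protein cgd2_2690 for structure determination. The insert is listed as 315 bp and described as encoding amino acids 1–105. One alternative name in the record gives the boundaries as M1–S205, which does not fit that size, so the 1–105 range appears to be the consistent one. The insert itself is not annotated in the feature table, but the unannotated gap between the tag and the T7 terminator is where it would sit.

Expression is driven by a T7 promoter followed directly by a lac operator, with the T7 gene 10 ribosome binding site upstream of the coding region and a T7 terminator downstream. The plasmid carries lacI under its own promoter, so transcription is repressed until induced with IPTG or lactose in a host that supplies T7 RNA polymerase. The backbone adds an N-terminal 6xHis tag followed by a TEV protease cleavage site, which allows metal-affinity purification and then removal of the tag. The short "capTEV" and "SET1" annotations are probably partial matches to this tag region and to vector sequence near the terminator, not functional fusion partners.

The plasmid is maintained through a ColE1/pBR322-type origin with the bom region and the rop gene, in line with the low-copy designation in the record. Selection is by ampicillin resistance from β-lactamase. The several tetracycline-resistance fragments and the tet promoter are nonfunctional remnants of the pBR322 ancestry.
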