Addgene plasmid #119965: 6CW0 (cgd2_2690)
Purpose: Bacterial expression for structure determination
Depositing lab: Cheryl Arrowsmith. Depositing organization: University of Toronto.
Backbone
  Vector backbone: pET15-MHL
  Backbone manufacturer: SGC (Addgene Plasmid #26092)
  Vector type: Bacterial Expression
Growth in bacteria
  Bacterial resistance: Ampicillin, 100 μg/mL
  Growth temperature: 37°C
  Growth strain: DH5alpha
  Copy number: Low Copy
Gene/Insert
  Gene/Insert name: cgd2_2690 (alt names: PDB ID: 6CW0; cgd2_2690:M1-S205)
  Species: Cryptosporidium parvum
  Insert size (bp): 315
  Mutation: contains amino acids 1-105
  Promoter: T7
  Tag / fusion protein: 6xHis-TEV (N terminal on backbone)
  Cloning method: Ligation Independent Cloning
  Sequencing primers: 5′ T7; 3′ T7-term
Terms and licenses: Academic/Nonprofit Terms; Industry Terms: Not Available to Industry
Depositor comments: N-Tag: MHHHHHHSSGRENLYFQG. cgd2_2690:MAC04R-G03:C231067. SGC link: http://www.thesgc.org/structures/6CW0/
How to cite: 6CW0 (cgd2_2690) was a gift from Cheryl Arrowsmith (Addgene plasmid # 119965 ; http://n2t.net/addgene:119965 ; RRID:Addgene_119965)
