>Addgene plasmid #119965 | 6CW0 (cgd2_2690) | depositor partial sequence | sequence record 227399 | Insert sequence
ATGGAGGACTATTCACGCGAATATAGTGAAGTTTTATTACAGTTGAAAGAATTACAAGATTCAGAGGCAT
TTTTAGAACCAGTAAATTGGAAGAAGCTAGGACTTGATGATTATCCGGATATTGTAAAAAATCCAATGGA
TTTAAAAACTATTGGAAAGAAAATTAAGGCGAACTTTTATACAAAAGCTGAACAATTCTGGGCAGATATA
GATTTAATTTGGCACAATTGTCAACTTTATAATCACGAATCTTCGGAAGTTTACCAACAGAGTATTAGGA
TGCAGGATGCGGCGAATAATCTAAGAGATATGTTA
